>Addgene plasmid #62663 | pBDR | depositor full sequence | sequence record 103221 | pBDR sequence 3957 bps
CCCGTGTAAAACGACGGCCAGTTTATCTAGTCAGCTTGATTCTAGCTGATCGTGGACCGGAAGGTGAGCC
AGTGAGTTGATTGCAGTCCAGTTACGCTGGAGTCTGAGGCTCGTCCTGAATGATATGCGGCCTCGGATCC
GCGATCGATCCGCGGTGCGGGTGCCAGGGCGTGCCCTTGGGCTCCCCGGGCGCGTACTCCACATAACTTC
GTATAGCATACATTATAGCAATTTATCGAAGTTCCTATTCCGAAGTTCCTATTCTATCAGAAGTATAGGA
ACTTCACCGGTCGCCACCATGGTGAGCAAGGGCGAGGAGGTCATCAAAGAGTTCATGCGCTTCAAGGTGC
GCATGGAGGGCTCCATGAACGGCCACGAGTTCGAGATCGAGGGCGAGGGCGAGGGCCGCCCCTACGAGGG
CACCCAGACCGCCAAGCTGAAGGTGACCAAGGGCGGCCCCCTGCCCTTCGCCTGGGACATCCTGTCCCCC
CAGTTCATGTACGGCTCCAAGGCGTACGTGAAGCACCCCGCCGACATCCCCGATTACAAGAAGCTGTCCT
TCCCCGAGGGCTTCAAGTGGGAGCGCGTGATGAACTTCGAGGACGGCGGTCTGGTGACCGTGACCCAGGA
CTCCTCCCTGCAGGACGGCACGCTGATCTACAAGGTGAAGATGCGCGGCACCAACTTCCCCCCCGACGGC
CCCGTAATGCAGAAGAAGACCATGGGCTGGGAGGCCTCCACCGAGCGCCTGTACCCCCGCGACGGCGTGC
TGAAGGGCGAGATCCACCAGGCCCTGAAGCTGAAGGACGGCGGCCACTACCTGGTGGAGTTCAAGACCAT
CTACATGGCCAAGAAGCCCGTGCAACTGCCCGGCTACTACTACGTGGACACCAAGCTGGACATCACCTCC
CACAACGAGGACTACACCATCGTGGAACAGTACGAGCGCTCCGAGGGCCGCCACCACCTGTTCCTGGGGC
ATGGCACCGGCAGCACCGGCAGCGGCAGCTCCGGCACCGCCTCCTCCGAGGACAACAACATGGCCGTCAT
CAAAGAGTTCATGCGCTTCAAGGTGCGCATGGAGGGCTCCATGAACGGCCACGAGTTCGAGATCGAGGGC
GAGGGCGAGGGCCGCCCCTACGAGGGCACCCAGACCGCCAAGCTGAAGGTGACCAAGGGCGGCCCCCTGC
CCTTCGCCTGGGACATCCTGTCCCCCCAGTTCATGTACGGCTCCAAGGCGTACGTGAAGCACCCCGCCGA
CATCCCCGATTACAAGAAGCTGTCCTTCCCCGAGGGCTTCAAGTGGGAGCGCGTGATGAACTTCGAGGAC
GGCGGTCTGGTGACCGTGACCCAGGACTCCTCCCTGCAGGACGGCACGCTGATCTACAAGGTGAAGATGC
GCGGCACCAACTTCCCCCCCGACGGCCCCGTAATGCAGAAGAAGACCATGGGCTGGGAGGCCTCCACCGA
GCGCCTGTACCCCCGCGACGGCGTGCTGAAGGGCGAGATCCACCAGGCCCTGAAGCTGAAGGACGGCGGC
CACTACCTGGTGGAGTTCAAGACCATCTACATGGCCAAGAAGCCCGTGCAACTGCCCGGCTACTACTACG
TGGACACCAAGCTGGACATCACCTCCCACAACGAGGACTACACCATCGTGGAACAGTACGAGCGCTCCGA
GGGCCGCCACCACCTGTTCCTGTACGGCATGGACGAGCTGTACAAGTAAAGCGGCCGGCCGCGACTCTAG
ATCATAATCAGCCATACCACATTTGTAGAGGTTTTACTTGCTTTAAAAAACCTCCCACACCTCCCCCTGA
ACCTGAAACATAAAATGAATGCAATTGTTGTTGTTAACTTGTTTATTGCAGCTTATAATGGTTACAAATA
AAGCAATAGCATCACAAATTTCACAAATAAAGCATTTTTTTCACTGCATTCTAGTTGTGGTTTGTCCAAA
CTCATCAATGTATCTTAAGGCGTAAATTGTAAGCGTTAATGATCCACTAGAGGATCCCCGGGTACCGAGC
TCGAATTCGAAGTTCCTATACTCCTATAAGAATAGGAACTTCGGAATAGGAACTTCATGATGGAAGTTCA
TATACTTTCTAGAGAATAGGAACTTCGGAATAGGAACTTCATAACTTCGTATAGGATACTTTATACGAAG
TTATCAGCTGCCGCTCGAGGCGCGTGATCTTACGGCATTATACGTATGATCGGTCCACGATCAGCTAGAT
TATCTAGTCAGCTTGATGTCATAGCTGTTTCCTGAGGCTCAATACTGACCATTTAAATCATACCTGACCT
CCATAGCAGAAAGTCAAAAGCCTCCGACCGGAGGCTTTTGACTTGATCGGCACGTAAGAGGTTCCAACTT
TCACCATAATGAAATAAGATCACTACCGGGCGTATTTTTTGAGTTATCGAGATTTTCAGGAGCTAAGGAA
GCTAAAATGAGCCATATTCAACGGGAAACGTCTTGCTTGAAGCCGCGATTAAATTCCAACATGGATGCTG
ATTTATATGGGTATAAATGGGCTCGCGATAATGTCGGGCAATCAGGTGCGACAATCTATCGATTGTATGG
GAAGCCCGATGCGCCAGAGTTGTTTCTGAAACATGGCAAAGGTAGCGTTGCCAATGATGTTACAGATGAG
ATGGTCAGGCTAAACTGGCTGACGGAATTTATGCCTCTTCCGACCATCAAGCATTTTATCCGTACTCCTG
ATGATGCATGGTTACTCACCACTGCGATCCCAGGGAAAACAGCATTCCAGGTATTAGAAGAATATCCTGA
TTCAGGTGAAAATATTGTTGATGCGCTGGCAGTGTTCCTGCGCCGGTTGCATTCGATTCCTGTTTGTAAT
TGTCCTTTTAACGGCGATCGCGTATTTCGTCTCGCTCAGGCGCAATCACGAATGAATAACGGTTTGGTTG
GTGCGAGTGATTTTGATGACGAGCGTAATGGCTGGCCTGTTGAACAAGTCTGGAAAGAAATGCATAAACT
CTTGCCATTCTCACCGGATTCAGTCGTCACTCATGGTGATTTCTCACTTGATAACCTTATTTTTGACGAG
GGGAAATTAATAGGTTGTATTGATGTTGGACGAGTCGGAATCGCAGACCGATACCAGGATCTTGCCATCC
TATGGAACTGCCTCGGTGAGTTTTCTCCTTCATTACAGAAACGGCTTTTTCAAAAATATGGTATTGATAA
TCCTGATATGAATAAATTGCAGTTTCACTTGATGCTCGATGAGTTTTTCTAATGAGGACCTAAATGTAAT
CACCTGGCTCACCTTCGGGTGGGCCTTTCTGCGTTGCTGGCGTTTTTCCATAGGCTCCGCCCCCCTGACG
AGCATCACAAAAATCGATGCTCAAGTCAGAGGTGGCGAAACCCGACAGGACTATAAAGATACCAGGCGTT
TCCCCCTGGAAGCTCCCTCGTGCGCTCTCCTGTTCCGACCCTGCCGCTTACCGGATACCTGTCCGCCTTT
CTCCCTTCGGGAAGCGTGGCGCTTTCTCATAGCTCACGCTGTAGGTATCTCAGTTCGGTGTAGGTCGTTC
GCTCCAAGCTGGGCTGTGTGCACGAACCCCCCGTTCAGCCCGACCGCTGCGCCTTATCCGGTAACTATCG
TCTTGAGTCCAACCCGGTAAGACACGACTTATCGCCACTGGCAGCAGCCACTGGTAACAGGATTAGCAGA
GCGAGGTATGTAGGCGGTGCTACAGAGTTCTTGAAGTGGTGGCCTAACTACGGCTACACTAGAAGAACAG
TATTTGGTATCTGCGCTCTGCTGAAGCCAGTTACCTCGGAAAAAGAGTTGGTAGCTCTTGATCCGGCAAA
CAAACCACCGCTGGTAGCGGTGGTTTTTTTGTTTGCAAGCAGCAGATTACGCGCAGAAAAAAAGGATCTC
AAGAAGATCCTTTGATTTTCTACCGAAGAAAGGCCCA
Features (pLannotate 1.2.2; 16 found; start..end, strand, type, name):
      5..22      -  CDS            lacZα (fragment): LacZα fragment of β-galactosidase; lacZ fragment
    161..194     +  protein_bind   attB: minimal attB site for the φC31 integrase (Groth et al., 2000) phage φC31 integrase
    203..236     +  protein_bind   loxJTZ17: Right element (RE) mutant of loxP (Araki et al., 2010). Cre-mediated recombination occurs in the 8-bp core sequence (GCATACAT). Cre recombinase
    299..1726    +  CDS            tdTomato: tdTomato is a basic (constitutively fluorescent) orange fluorescent protein published in 2004, derived from Discosoma sp.. It is reported to be a somewhat slowly-maturing tandem dimer with low acid sensitivity.
   1750..1833    +  CDS            large T antigen (fragment): large T antigen from SV40 (simian virus 40)
   1856..1977    +  polyA_signal   SV40 poly(A) signal: SV40 polyadenylation signal
   2007..2038    -  misc_feature   MCS (fragment): pUC18/19 multiple cloning site
   2059..2086    -  protein_bind   FRT (fragment): FLP-mediated recombination occurs in the 8-bp core sequence TCTAGAAA (Turan and Bode, 2011). FLP recombinase from the Saccharomyces cerevisiae 2μ plasmid
   2093..2140    -  protein_bind   FRT: FLP-mediated recombination occurs in the 8-bp core sequence TCTAGAAA (Turan and Bode, 2011). FLP recombinase from the Saccharomyces cerevisiae 2μ plasmid
   2141..2174    +  protein_bind   lox2272: Cre-mediated recombination occurs in the 8-bp core sequence (GGATACTT). lox2272 sites are compatible with each other, but incompatible with loxP or loxN sites (Lee and Saito, 1988). Cre recombinase
   2322..2353    +  terminator     tonB terminator: bidirectional E. coli tonB-P14 transcription terminator
   2354..2456    +  promoter       cat promoter: promoter of the E. coli cat gene encoding chloramphenicol acetyltransferase
   2457..3272    +  CDS            KanR: aminoglycoside phosphotransferase; aph(3')-Ia; confers resistance to kanamycin in bacteria or G418 (Geneticin®) in eukaryotes
   3296..3323    +  terminator     T7Te terminator: phage T7 early transcription terminator
   3335..3922    -  rep_origin     ori: high-copy-number ColE1/pMB1/pBR322/pUC origin of replication
   3944..6       -  terminator     T3Te terminator (fragment) (across the origin): phage T3 early transcription terminator
