[The description below was written by a language model from this plasmid's Addgene catalogue record and pLannotate feature annotations shown in this document.]
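Description:
pBDR is a small (3,957 bp) donor plasmid built on the pSMART-kan backbone and catalogued as a Cre/Lox vector, intended for knocking a tdTomato reporter into a pre-installed genomic "landing pad" in mouse by recombinase-mediated integration, in the context of pronuclear injection-based targeted transgenesis. It is propagated in E. coli through a high-copy ColE1/pUC-type origin and selected with kanamycin via an aph(3')-Ia gene driven by the cat promoter. As is typical of the pSMART design, the marker and origin are bracketed by transcription terminators (tonB, T7Te and a T3Te fragment) that insulate the cloned region from read-through transcription.

The payload is a tdTomato coding sequence followed by a short SV40 large T antigen fragment and the SV40 polyadenylation signal. No eukaryotic promoter is annotated upstream of tdTomato, which suggests that expression depends on a promoter supplied by the landing pad after integration, although the record does not state this explicitly. The cassette is flanked by two heterospecific Cre targets, the right-element mutant loxJTZ17 on the 5' side and lox2272 on the 3' side. Because these sites do not recombine with each other, Cre can exchange the intervening segment with a correspondingly flanked genomic site, and the arm mutation in loxJTZ17 is of the type used to disfavour re-excision. A minimal φC31 attB site lies just upstream of loxJTZ17, offering an alternative or additional integrase route into a matching attP-bearing locus. An FRT site and a partial FRT sit between the polyA region and lox2272. They presumably allow FLP-mediated removal of extraneous sequences after insertion, but the record does not describe this step.
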