Addgene plasmid #62663: pBDR
Purpose: Donor vector for tdTomato knock-in via landing pad
Depositing lab: Masato Ohtsuka. Depositing organization: Tokai University. Publication: One-step generation of multiple transgenic mouse lines using an improved Pronuclear Injection-based Targeted Transgenesis (i-PITT). Ohtsuka M, Miura H, Mochida K, Hirose M, Hasegawa A, Ogura A, Mizutani R, Kimura M, Isotani A, Ikawa M, Sato M, Gurumurthy CB. BMC Genomics. 2015 Apr 9;16:274. doi: 10.1186/s12864-015-1432-5. PubMed 25887549.
Backbone
  Vector backbone: pSMART-kan
  Total vector size (bp): 3957
  Vector type: Cre/Lox
Growth in bacteria
  Bacterial resistance: Kanamycin, 50 μg/mL
  Growth temperature: 37°C
  Growth strain: DH5alpha
  Copy number: Unknown
Gene/Insert
  Gene/Insert name: tdTomato
  Insert size (bp): 1431
Terms and licenses: Academic/Nonprofit Terms; Industry Terms: Not Available to Industry
How to cite: pBDR was a gift from Masato Ohtsuka (Addgene plasmid # 62663 ; http://n2t.net/addgene:62663 ; RRID:Addgene_62663)
