>Addgene plasmid #62663 | pBDR | addgene partial sequence | sequence record 121254 | M13-F20 5'-TGTAAAACGACGGCCAGT-3'
AGGTGAGCCAGTGAGTTGATTGCAGTCCAGTTACGCTGGAGTCTGAGGCTCGTCCTGAATGATATGCGGC
CTCGGATCCGCGATCGATCCGCGGTGCGGGTGCCAGGGCGTGCCCTTGGGCTCCCCGGGCGCGTACTCCA
CATAACTTCGTATAGCATACATTATAGCAATTTATCGAAGTTCCTATTCCGAAGTTCCTATTCTATCAGA
AGTATAGGAACTTCACCGGTCGCCACCATGGTGAGCAAGGGCGAGGAGGTCATCAAAGAGTTCATGCGCT
TCAAGGTGCGCATGGAGGGCTCCATGAACGGCCACGAGTTCGAGATCGAGGGCGAGGGCGAGGGCCGCCC
CTACGAGGGCACCCAGACCGCCAAGCTGAAGGTGACCAAGGGCGGCCCCCTGCCCTTCGCCTGGGACATC
CTGTCCCCCCAGTTCATGTACGGCTCCAAGGCGTACGTGAAGCACCCCGCCGACATCCCCGATTACAAGA
AGCTGTCCTTCCCCGAGGGCTTCAAGTGGGAGCGCGTGATGAACTTCGAGGACGGCGGTCTGGTGACCGT
GACCCAGGACTCCTCCCTGCAGGACGGCACGCTGATCTACAAGGTGAAGATGCGCGGCACCAACTTCCCC
CCCGACGGCCCCGTAATGCAGAAGAAGACCATGGGCTGGGAGGCCTCCACCGAGCGCCTGTACCCCCGCG
AC
