>Addgene plasmid #62663 | pBDR | addgene partial sequence | sequence record 121294 | EBV-rev 5'-GTGGTTTGTCCAAACTCATC-3'
ATGATCCACTAGAGGATCCCCGGGTACCGAGCTCGAATTCGAAGTTCCTATACTCCTATAAGAATAGGAA
CTTCGGAATAGGAACTTCATGATGGAAGTTCATATACTTTCTAGAGAATAGGAACTTCGGAATAGGAACT
TCATAACTTCGTATAGGATACTTTATACGAAGTTATCAGCTGCCGCTCGAGGCGCGTGATCTTACGGCAT
TATACGTATGATCGGTCCACGATCAGCTAGATTATCTAGTCAGCTTGATGTCATAGCTGTTTCCTGAGGC
TCAATACTGACCATTTAAATCATACCTGACCTCCATAGCAGAAAGTCAAAAGCCTCCGACCGGAGGCTTT
TGACTTGATCGGCACGTAAGAGGTTCCAACTTTCACCATAATGAAATAAGATCACTACCGGGCGTATTTT
TTGAGTTATCGAGATTTTCAGGAGCTAAGGAAGCTAAAATGAGCCATATTCAACGGGAAACGTCTTGCTT
GAAGCCGCGATTAAATTCCAACATGGATGCTGATTTATATGGGTATAAATGGGCTCGCGATAATGTCGGG
CAATCAGGTGCGACAATCTATCGATTGTATGGGAAGCCCGATGCGCCAGAGTTGTTTCTGAAACATGGCA
AAGGTAGCGTTGCCAATGATGTTACAGATGAGATGGTCAGGCTAAACTGGCTGACGGAATTTATGCCTCT
TCCGACCATCAAGCATTTTATCCGTACTCCTGATGATGCATGGTTACTCACCACTGCGATCCCAGGGAAA
ACAGCATTCCAGGTATTAGAAGAATATCCTGATTCAGGTGAAA
